>Addgene plasmid #117788 | pPRISM-Fuse-cmlc2-eGFP | addgene full sequence | sequence record 229916 | Addgene NGS Result
AAATGGTACCGAGCAGAGGTGTAAAAAGTACTCAAAAATTTTACTCAAGTGAAAGTACAAGTACTTAGGG
AAAATTTTACTCAATTAAAAGTAAAAGTATCTGGCTAGAATCTTACTTGAGTAAAAGTAAAAAAGTACTC
CATTAAAATTGTACTTGAGTATTAAGGAAGTAAAAGTAAAAGCAAGAAAGAAAACTAGAGTGGTCTCCCT
TTAGTGAGGGTCAATTGATGGGAGGCGTTCGGGCCACAGCGGACACGCAGGTGCGCAACGCAATTAATGT
GAGTTAGCTCACTCATTAGGCACCCCAGGCTTTACACTTTATGCTTCCGGCTCGTATGTTGTGTGGAATT
GTGAGCGGATAACAATTTCACACAGGAAACAGCTATGACCATGATTACGCCAAGCGCGCAATTAACCCTC
ACTAAAGGGAACAAAAGCTGGAGGACCTCGAGGGGGGGCCCGGTACCCAATTCGCCCTATAGTGAGTCGT
ATTACGCGCGCTCACTGGCCGTCGTTTTACAACGTCGTGACTGGGAAAACCCTGGCGTTACCCAACTTAA
TCGCCTTGCAGCACATCCCCCTTTCGCCAGCTGGCGTAATAGCGAAGAGGCCCGCACCGATCGCCCTTCC
CAACAGTTGCGCAGCCTGAATGGCGAATGGACCTGCCACACTTCTAGGAGGAGGTAGCGGAGGTAGCGGA
GCCTCCTCCGAGGACGTCATCAAGGAGTTCATGCGCTTCAAGGTGCGCATGGAGGGCTCCGTGAACGGCC
ACGAGTTCGAGATCGAGGGCGAGGGCGAGGGCCGCCCCTACGAGGGCACCCAGACCGCCAAGCTGAAGGT
GACCAAGGGCGGCCCCCTGCCCTTCGCCTGGGACATCCTGTCCCCTCAGTTCCAGTACGGCTCCAAGGCC
TACGTGAAGCACCCCGCCGACATCCCCGACTACTTGAAGCTGTCCTTCCCCGAGGGCTTCAAGTGGGAGC
GCGTGATGAACTTCGAGGACGGCGGCGTGGTGACCGTGACCCAGGACTCCTCCCTGCAGGACGGCGAGTT
CATCTACAAGGTGAAGCTGCGCGGCACCAACTTCCCCTCCGACGGCCCCGTAATGCAGAAGAAGACCATG
GGCTGGGAGGCCTCCACCGAGCGGATGTACCCCGAGGACGGCGCCCTGAAGGGCGAGATCAAGATGAGGC
TGAAGCTGAAGGACGGCGGCCACTACGACGCCGAGGTCAAGACCACCTACATGGCCAAGAAGCCCGTGCA
GCTGCCCGGCGCCTACAAGACCGACATCAAGCTGGACATCACCTCCCACAACGAGGACTACACCATCGTG
GAACAGTACGAGCGCGCCGAGGGCCGCCACTCCACCGGAGCCTAAGACTAGTAATTAAGTCTCAGCCACC
GTTAACTGAACATGTCAAAACCTGTGGAGACTGTTGAGATTTGATGTTCTGAAAAGATAAAGCCTATAAA
TAAAATGTTGCCCAAATTTCCTGCCTGATGTTTTTCTTTGTCTTTGCTACATGGCTTTGCTGCTCGGATC
GGCTCACTCTGTGTATGCCACGTTCACTTTGTACTCTCCTTCTCACGGTAGGTTTATTATTTTTAGATGT
GCAGTTAGTTTCTGTGAAATAACACACCACACACTGATATTGTCTGTGCATTGACTTGGTGAGTGCACAT
TGTTTTTGATCTTGACATATTTATATTTGATTGATCAGGTGAACTGTGTGAATCTAAAGTGCTCCATACA
GATGTTCTGCATTGAAAATATTCTCATTTTATTAGTGGAAGTGAGTGTATGCCACATCCAATCAATTTCA
GCAAACACCCCAGTATGATTTAATGCAAAAAAATGAAGGTATCAAACACGCATTACTACTTTGCAGTTAA
ATATTTAACATTTATTCCAACACGAAAAAAAGCAGTAAATAACACTTTGACAAACACGTCAGGACATCTT
ATTTTTGTCACCCTCACAGGCAATTTAGTATAATATATTATATATATATATATATCATATAATAATATTC
AGTATAATATATATATATATATCATATTATAATATTCAGTATAATATAAAACACAAACACATATATGTAT
AATATAATATAACATTTTTATTTATTGAGATGCCTCTATGGACCGTGTTATAAGAAGTAAAGATCAGGAG
AAGTAAACATGAAGTGTAATTATGAATACTGATGTTAAATTAAGCTATGATGAGTTTTCACTGTTAATTT
ACCATCTCAATTAAATGTTGATGCCTCCATGACCAAGTTAAGCAGATGAGACTGAGGACAACTGTAGAAG
ACAAGATGTTCACTTTGCTGAATATAGCTGGCTTGACAGTTATCTATGACTCTATAAATATATATATATT
TTTTTTTTATAAAATGATTTATTTATAACTATATATCCATTTCTCAGACAGGTGCTTCATATCCCTCACT
CCCGTAGCTGTCCATGCTGGATCTGTCCCCGTTGTTTTTAAAAAGCTAAATAAGTTATTAACATGACTGC
ATCCAGCGAGCCAAACCTGTCTGGTGTACAGCTACCAGAGAAGCTTGAGATCCTAGTCACCGGCGGCATT
CATCCATCCTTTTCATCCCTCAAATCTCTCATTCACGTCCCCCTCCCCATCTGCACACTTTATCTCATTT
TCCACCCTGCTGGAATCTGAGCACTTGTGCAGTTATCAGGGCTCCTGTATTTAGGAGGCTCTGGGTGTCC
ATGTAGGGGACGAACAGAAACACTGCAGACCTTTATAGAAGAACAAATGATAAGAGTCCTCATACATAAA
GACTCCATTAGAAACGTCAGTGACCCAGGAGCCCAGACCAACAGCAAAGCAGACAGTGAAGGATCCACAG
CCTGACTAACTCGACAAACCCCCCCAAACCTAAGGTGAGTTGATCTTTAAGCTTTTTACATTTTCAGCTC
GCATATATCAATTCGCGCGCATTGTCACACTAGCACCCACTAGCGGTCAGACTGCAGATTGCAGCACGAA
ACAGGAAGCTGACTCCACATGGTCACATGCTCACTGAAGTGTTGACTTCCCTGACAGCTGTGCACTTTCT
AAACCGGTTTTCTCATTCATTTACAGTTCAGCCGGAATTCACCTCGAGACCATGGCTCCAAAGAAGAAGC
GTAAGGTAACCATGGTGAGCAAGGGCGAGGAGCTGTTCACCGGGGTGGTGCCCATCCTGGTCGAGCTGGA
CGGCGACGTAAACGGCCACAAGTTCAGCGTGTCCGGCGAGGGCGAGGGCGATGCCACCTACGGCAAGCTG
ACCCTGAAGTTCATCTGCACCACCGGCAAGCTGCCCGTGCCCTGGCCCACCCTCGTGACCACCCTGACCT
ACGGCGTGCAGTGCTTCAGCCGCTACCCCGACCACATGAAGCAGCACGACTTCTTCAAGTCCGCCATGCC
CGAAGGCTACGTCCAGGAGCGCACCATCTTCTTCAAGGACGACGGCAACTACAAGACCCGCGCCGAGGTG
AAGTTCGAGGGCGACACCCTGGTGAACCGCATCGAGCTGAAGGGCATCGACTTCAAGGAGGACGGCAACA
TCCTGGGGCACAAGCTGGAGTACAACTACAACAGCCACAACGTCTATATCATGGCCGACAAGCAGAAGAA
CGGCATCAAGGTGAACTTCAAGATCCGCCACAACATCGAGGACGGCAGCGTGCAGCTCGCCGACCACTAC
CAGCAGAACACCCCCATCGGCGACGGCCCCGTGCTGCTGCCCGACAACCACTACCTGAGCACCCAGTCCG
CCCTGAGCAAAGACCCCAACGAGAAGCGCGATCACATGGTCCTGCTGGAGTTCGTGACCGCCGCCGGGAT
CACTCTCGGCATGGACGAGCTGTACAAGTAAAGATCTGTGCCTTCTAGTTGCCAGCCATCTGTTGTTTGC
CCCTCCCCCGTGCCTTCCTTGACCCTGGAAGGTGCCACTCCCACTGTCCTTTCCTAATAAAATGAGGAAA
TTGCATCGCATTGTCTGAGTAGGTGTCATTCTATTCTGGGGGGTGGGGTGGGGCAGGACAGCAAGGGGGA
GGATTGGGAAGACAATAGCAGGCATGCTGGGGATGCGGTGGGCTCTATGGCTTCTGAGGCGGAAAGAACC
AAAGGGCGAATTAATTCATTGATGAGTTTGGACAAACCACAACTAGAATGCAGTGAAAAAAATGCTTTAT
TTGTGAAATTTGTGATGCTATTGCTTTATTTGTAACCATTATAAGCTGCAATAAACAAGTTAACAACAAC
AATTGCATTCATTTTATGTTTCAGGTTCAGGGGGAGGTGTGGGAGGTTTTTTAAAGCAAGTAAAACCTCT
ACAAATGTGGTCATTGATGAGTTTGGACAAACCACAACTAGAATGCAGTGAAAAAAATGCTTTATTTGTG
AAATTTGTGATGCTATTGCTTTATTTGTAACCATTATAAGCTGCAATAAACAAGTTAACAACAACAATTG
CATTCATTTTATGTTTCAGGTTCAGGGGGAGGTGTGGGAGGTTTTTTAAAGCAAGTAAAACCTCTACAAA
TGTGGTCATTCAGATCAATTAACCCTCACCCGGGCTAGCGATGCATGGGAGCTCTGACGTACGTTGTCTA
GCAAGGAAGTGAAGAGCTATCCGGATATATATGTATGTTATCATAACTGTACTGGCTATGTCAGGTGGTA
ATGACTGTAACGTTACGTTACTCGTTGTAGGCACGACATTGAATATGCTCTTCTCCGCTGTGGCCCGAAC
GCCTCCCGCTAGCGATGGGATCTAATACGACTCACTATAGGGAGACCAAGGGAAAATAGAATGAAGTGAT
CTCCAAAAAATAAGTACTTTTTGACTGTAAATAAAATTGTAAGGAGTAAAAAGTACTTTTTTTTCTAAAA
AAATGTAATTAAGTAAAAGTAAAAGTATTGATTTTTAATTGTACTCAAGTAAAGTAAAAATCCCCAAAAA
TAATACTTAAGTACAGTAATCAAGTAAAATTACTCAAGTACTTTACACCTCTGGGATCCAGCTGCATCAT
GAACAATAAAACTGTCTGCTTACATAAACAGTAATACAAGGGGTGTTATGAGCCATATTCAACGGGAAAC
GTCGAGGCCGCGATTAAATTCCAACATGGATGCTGATTTATATGGGTATAAATGGGCTCGCGATAATGTC
GGGCAATCAGGTGCGACAATCTATCGCTTGTATGGGAAGCCCGATGCGCCAGAGTTGTTTCTGAAACATG
GCAAAGGTAGCGTTGCCAATGATGTTACAGATGAGATGGTCAGACTAAACTGGCTGACGGAATTTATGCC
TCTTCCGACCATCAAGCATTTTATCCGTACTCCTGATGATGCATGGTTACTCACCACTGCGATCCCCGGA
AAAACAGCATTCCAGGTATTAGAAGAATATCCTGATTCAGGTGAAAATATTGTTGATGCGCTGGCAGTGT
TCCTGCGCCGGTTGCATTCGATTCCTGTTTGTAATTGTCCTTTTAACAGCGATCGCGTATTTCGTCTCGC
TCAGGCGCAATCACGAATGAATAACGGTTTGGTTGATGCGAGTGATTTTGATGACGAGCGTAATGGCTGG
CCTGTTGAACAAGTCTGGAAAGAAATGCATAAACTTTTGCCATTCTCACCGGATTCAGTCGTCACTCATG
GTGATTTCTCACTTGATAACCTTATTTTTGACGAGGGGAAATTAATAGGTTGTATTGATGTTGGACGAGT
CGGAATCGCAGACCGATACCAGGATCTTGCCATCCTATGGAACTGCCTCGGTGAGTTTTCTCCTTCATTA
CAGAAACGGCTTTTTCAAAAATATGGTATTGATAATCCTGATATGAATAAATTGCAGTTTCATTTGATGC
TCGATGAGTTTTTCTAATCAGAATTGGTTAATTGGTTGTAACACTGGCAAAAAGGATCTAGGTGAAGATC
CTTTTTGATAATCTCATGACCAAAATCCCTTAACGTGAGTTTTCGTTCCACTGAGCGTCAGACCCCGTAG
AAAAGATCAAAGGATCTTCTTGAGATCCTTTTTTTCTGCGCGTAATCTGCTGCTTGCAAACAAAAAAACC
ACCGCTACCAGCGGTGGTTTGTTTGCCGGATCAAGAGCTACCAACTCTTTTTCCGAAGGTAACTGGCTTC
AGCAGAGCGCAGATACCAAATACTGTTCTTCTAGTGTAGCCGTAGTTAGGCCACCACTTCAAGAACTCTG
TAGCACCGCCTACATACCTCGCTCTGCTAATCCTGTTACCAGTGGCTGCTGCCAGTGGCGATAAGTCGTG
TCTTACCGGGTTGGACTCAAGACGATAGTTACCGGATAAGGCGCAGCGGTCGGGCTGAACGGGGGGTTCG
TGCACACAGCCCAGCTTGGAGCGAACGACCTACACCGAACTGAGATACCTACAGCGTGAGCTATGAGAAA
GCGCCACGGTTCCCGAAGGGAGAAAGGCGGACAGGTATCCGGTAAGCGGCAGGGTCGGAACAGGAGAGCG
CACGAGGGAGCTTCCAGGGGGAAACGCCTGGTATCTTTATAGTCCTGTCGGGTTTCGCCACCTCTGACTT
GAGCGTCGATTTTTGTGATGCTCGTCAGGGGGGCGGAGCCTATGGAAAAACGCCAGCAACGCGGCCTTTT
TACGGTTCCTGGCCTTTTGCTGGCCTTTTGCTCACATGTTCTTTCCTGCGTTATCCCCTGATTCTGTGGA
TAACCGTATTACCGCCTTTGAGTGAGCTGATACCGCTCGCCGCAGCCGAACGACCGAGCGCAGCGAGTCA
GTGAGCGAGGAAGCGGAACAGATTT
Features (pLannotate 1.2.2; 20 found; start..end, strand, type, name):
    200..218     -  promoter       T7 Φ3.8 promoter (fragment): weak promoter for bacteriophage T7 RNA polymerase
    275..296     +  protein_bind   CAP binding site: CAP binding activates transcription in the presence of cAMP. E. coli catabolite activator protein
    311..341     +  promoter       lac promoter: promoter for the E. coli lac operon
    349..365     +  protein_bind   lac operator: The lac repressor binds to the lac operator to inhibit transcription in E. coli. This inhibition can be relieved by adding lactose or isopropyl-β-D-thiogalactopyranoside (IPTG). lac repressor encoded by lacI
    410..428     +  promoter       T3 promoter: promoter for bacteriophage T3 RNA polymerase
    444..467     +  misc_feature   MCS (fragment): pBluescript multiple cloning site
    476..494     -  promoter       T7 promoter: promoter for bacteriophage T7 RNA polymerase
    502..657     +  CDS            lacZα (fragment): LacZα fragment of β-galactosidase; lacZ fragment
    701..1375    +  CDS            mRFP1: monomeric derivative of DsRed (Campbell et al., 2002) mammalian codon-optimized
   2036..2052    +  promoter       LEU2 promoter (fragment): S. cerevisiae LEU2
   3162..3881    +  CDS            EGFP: the original enhanced GFP (Yang et al., 1996) mammalian codon-optimized
   3886..4110    +  polyA_signal   bGH poly(A) signal: bovine growth hormone polyadenylation signal
   4114..4131    +  promoter       SV40 promoter (fragment): SV40 enhancer and early promoter
   4180..4261    -  polyA_signal   SV40 poly(A) signal: SV40 polyadenylation signal
   4284..4351    -  CDS            large T antigen (fragment): large T antigen from SV40 (simian virus 40)
   4385..4466    -  polyA_signal   SV40 poly(A) signal: SV40 polyadenylation signal
   4489..4556    -  CDS            large T antigen (fragment): large T antigen from SV40 (simian virus 40)
   4783..4801    +  promoter       T7 promoter: promoter for bacteriophage T7 RNA polymerase
   5088..5897    +  CDS            KanR: aminoglycoside phosphotransferase; aph(3')-Ia; confers resistance to kanamycin in bacteria or G418 (Geneticin®) in eukaryotes
   6040..6628    +  rep_origin     ori: high-copy-number ColE1/pMB1/pBR322/pUC origin of replication
