[The description below was written by a language model from this plasmid's Addgene catalogue record and pLannotate feature annotations shown in this document.]
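Description:
pPRISM-Fuse-cmlc2-eGFP is a bacterial donor plasmid built on the pK backbone and intended as a template for precise, CRISPR-directed genomic integration by the GeneWeld method, in which short homology arms direct targeted knock-in. It is propagated in E. coli through a high-copy ColE1/pUC-type origin and selected with kanamycin via the aph(3')-Ia KanR gene. The 6,815 nt sequenced record matches the sum of the stated backbone and insert sizes.

The payload has two parts. The primary cargo is an mRFP1 coding sequence; the name "Fuse" suggests it is meant to be joined in frame to the targeted gene on integration, although the record does not spell this out, and no promoter is annotated directly upstream of it. Ahead of mRFP1 lies a pBluescript-like region with lac promoter/operator, T3 and T7 promoters, a remnant of the multiple cloning site and a lacZα fragment; it may serve as the cloning site for homology arms, but the record does not say so. The second part is a linked marker described by the depositor as a cardiac myosin light chain 2 (cmlc2) promoter driving NLS-eGFP. The table annotates the EGFP ORF followed by a bGH polyadenylation signal, while the cmlc2 promoter and NLS are not called by the annotation and presumably lie in the unannotated stretch upstream. This heart-expressed green reporter would allow carriers of the integrated cassette to be identified independently of the target gene's expression. Two reverse-oriented SV40 poly(A) segments follow the cassette. Short hits such as the LEU2 and SV40 promoter fragments are probably incidental matches. The construct is listed for zebrafish, and the depositor notes that it may work in other species and that minor sequence discrepancies do not affect function.
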