Addgene plasmid #117788: pPRISM-Fuse-cmlc2-eGFP
Purpose: Donor for precise CRISPR directed genomic integration using the GeneWeld method
Depositing lab: Jeffrey Essner. Depositing organization: Iowa State University. Publication: Efficient targeted integration directed by short homology in zebrafish and mammalian cells. Wierson WA, Welker JM, Almeida MP, Mann CM, Webster DA, Torrie ME, Weiss TJ, Kambakam S, Vollbrecht MK, Lan M, McKeighan KC, Levey J, Ming Z, Wehmeier A, Mikelson CS, Haltom JA, Kwan KM, Chien CB, Balciunas D, Ekker SC, Clark KJ, Webber BR, Moriarity BS, Solin SL, Carlson DF, Dobbs DL, McGrail M, Essner J. Elife. 2020 May 15;9. pii: 53968. doi: 10.7554/eLife.53968. PubMed 32412410.
Backbone
  Vector backbone: pK
  Backbone manufacturer: Karl J. Clark
  Backbone size w/o insert (bp): 2856
  Vector type: Synthetic Biology
Growth in bacteria
  Bacterial resistance: Kanamycin, 50 μg/mL
  Growth temperature: 30°C
  Growth strain: NEB Stable
  Copy number: High Copy
Gene/Insert
  Gene/Insert name: mRFP (alt name: RFP)
  Species: D. rerio (zebrafish)
  Insert size (bp): 3959
  Cloning method: Gibson Cloning
  Sequencing primers: 5′ aaaagcaagaaagaaaactagagtgg; 3′ atggctcataacaccccttg
Terms and licenses: Academic/Nonprofit Terms; Industry Terms: Not Available to Industry
Depositor comments: Secondary gene is a cardiac-myosin-light-chain-2 promoter driving NLS-eGFP. Online tools and cloning help available at <www.genesculpt.org/gtaghd/>. May work in additional species beyond those listed. Please note that some discrepancies were found between Addgene's quality control result and the depositor's provided sequence. The depositor noted that these discrepancies do NOT affect plasmid function.
How to cite: pPRISM-Fuse-cmlc2-eGFP was a gift from Jeffrey Essner (Addgene plasmid # 117788 ; http://n2t.net/addgene:117788 ; RRID:Addgene_117788)
