>Addgene plasmid #117788 | pPRISM-Fuse-cmlc2-eGFP | depositor partial sequence | sequence record 222317 | Backbone
TGAAGAGCTATCCGGATATATATGTATGTTATCATAACTGTACTGGCTATGTCAGGTGGTAATGACTGTA
ACGTTACGTTACTCGTTGTAGGCACGACATTGAATATGCTCTTCTCCGCTGTGGCCCGAACGCCTCCCGC
TAGCGATGGGATCTAATACGACTCACTATAGGGAGACCAAGGGAAAATAGAATGAAGTGATCTCCAAAAA
ATAAGTACTTTTTGACTGTAAATAAAATTGTAAGGAGTAAAAAGTACTTTTTTTTCTAAAAAAATGTAAT
TAAGTAAAAGTAAAAGTATTGATTTTTAATTGTACTCAAGTAAAGTAAAAATCCCCAAAAATAATACTTA
AGTACAGTAATCAAGTAAAATTACTCAAGTACTTTACACCTCTGGGATCCAGCTGCATCATGAACAATAA
AACTGTCTGCTTACATAAACAGTAATACAAGGGGTGTTATGAGCCATATTCAACGGGAAACGTCGAGGCC
GCGATTAAATTCCAACATGGATGCTGATTTATATGGGTATAAATGGGCTCGCGATAATGTCGGGCAATCA
GGTGCGACAATCTATCGCTTGTATGGGAAGCCCGATGCGCCAGAGTTGTTTCTGAAACATGGCAAAGGTA
GCGTTGCCAATGATGTTACAGATGAGATGGTCAGACTAAACTGGCTGACGGAATTTATGCCTCTTCCGAC
CATCAAGCATTTTATCCGTACTCCTGATGATGCATGGTTACTCACCACTGCGATCCCCGGAAAAACAGCA
TTCCAGGTATTAGAAGAATATCCTGATTCAGGTGAAAATATTGTTGATGCGCTGGCAGTGTTCCTGCGCC
GGTTGCATTCGATTCCTGTTTGTAATTGTCCTTTTAACAGCGATCGCGTATTTCGTCTCGCTCAGGCGCA
ATCACGAATGAATAACGGTTTGGTTGATGCGAGTGATTTTGATGACGAGCGTAATGGCTGGCCTGTTGAA
CAAGTCTGGAAAGAAATGCATAAACTTTTGCCATTCTCACCGGATTCAGTCGTCACTCATGGTGATTTCT
CACTTGATAACCTTATTTTTGACGAGGGGAAATTAATAGGTTGTATTGATGTTGGACGAGTCGGAATCGC
AGACCGATACCAGGATCTTGCCATCCTATGGAACTGCCTCGGTGAGTTTTCTCCTTCATTACAGAAACGG
CTTTTTCAAAAATATGGTATTGATAATCCTGATATGAATAAATTGCAGTTTCATTTGATGCTCGATGAGT
TTTTCTAATCAGAATTGGTTAATTGGTTGTAACACTGGCAAAAAGGATCTAGGTGAAGATCCTTTTTGAT
AATCTCATGACCAAAATCCCTTAACGTGAGTTTTCGTTCCACTGAGCGTCAGACCCCGTAGAAAAGATCA
AAGGATCTTCTTGAGATCCTTTTTTTCTGCGCGTAATCTGCTGCTTGCAAACAAAAAAACCACCGCTACC
AGCGGTGGTTTGTTTGCCGGATCAAGAGCTACCAACTCTTTTTCCGAAGGTAACTGGCTTCAGCAGAGCG
CAGATACCAAATACTGTTCTTCTAGTGTAGCCGTAGTTAGGCCACCACTTCAAGAACTCTGTAGCACCGC
CTACATACCTCGCTCTGCTAATCCTGTTACCAGTGGCTGCTGCCAGTGGCGATAAGTCGTGTCTTACCGG
GTTGGACTCAAGACGATAGTTACCGGATAAGGCGCAGCGGTCGGGCTGAACGGGGGGTTCGTGCACACAG
CCCAGCTTGGAGCGAACGACCTACACCGAACTGAGATACCTACAGCGTGAGCTATGAGAAAGCGCCACGG
TTCCCGAAGGGAGAAAGGCGGACAGGTATCCGGTAAGCGGCAGGGTCGGAACAGGAGAGCGCACGAGGGA
GCTTCCAGGGGGAAACGCCTGGTATCTTTATAGTCCTGTCGGGTTTCGCCACCTCTGACTTGAGCGTCGA
TTTTTGTGATGCTCGTCAGGGGGGCGGAGCCTATGGAAAAACGCCAGCAACGCGGCCTTTTTACGGTTCC
TGGCCTTTTGCTGGCCTTTTGCTCACATGTTCTTTCCTGCGTTATCCCCTGATTCTGTGGATAACCGTAT
TACCGCCTTTGAGTGAGCTGATACCGCTCGCCGCAGCCGAACGACCGAGCGCAGCGAGTCAGTGAGCGAG
GAAGCGGAACAGATTTAAATGGTACCGAGCAGAGGTGTAAAAAGTACTCAAAAATTTTACTCAAGTGAAA
GTACAAGTACTTAGGGAAAATTTTACTCAATTAAAAGTAAAAGTATCTGGCTAGAATCTTACTTGAGTAA
AAGTAAAAAAGTACTCCATTAAAATTGTACTTGAGTATTAAGGAAGTAAAAGTAAAAGCAAGAAAGAAAA
CTAGAGTGGTCTCCCTTTAGTGAGGGTCAATTGATGGGAGGCGTTCGGGCCACAGCGGACACGCAGGTGC
GCAACGCAATTAATGTGAGTTAGCTCACTCATTAGGCACCCCAGGCTTTACACTTTATGCTTCCGGCTCG
TATGTTGTGTGGAATTGTGAGCGGATAACAATTTCACACAGGAAACAGCTATGACCATGATTACGCCAAG
CGCGCAATTAACCCTCACTAAAGGGAACAAAAGCTGGAGGACCTCGAGGGGGGGCCCGGTACCCAATTCG
CCCTATAGTGAGTCGTATTACGCGCGCTCACTGGCCGTCGTTTTACAACGTCGTGACTGGGAAAACCCTG
GCGTTACCCAACTTAATCGCCTTGCAGCACATCCCCCTTTCGCCAGCTGGCGTAATAGCGAAGAGGCCCG
CACCGATCGCCCTTCCCAACAGTTGCGCAGCCTGAATGGCGAATGGACCTGCCACA
