>Addgene plasmid #117788 | pPRISM-Fuse-cmlc2-eGFP | depositor partial sequence | sequence record 222318 | Insert
CTTCTAGGAGGAGGTAGCGGAGGTAGCGGAGCCTCCTCCGAGGACGTCATCAAGGAGTTCATGCGCTTCA
AGGTGCGCATGGAGGGCTCCGTGAACGGCCACGAGTTCGAGATCGAGGGCGAGGGCGAGGGCCGCCCCTA
CGAGGGCACCCAGACCGCCAAGCTGAAGGTGACCAAGGGCGGCCCCCTGCCCTTCGCCTGGGACATCCTG
TCCCCTCAGTTCCAGTACGGCTCCAAGGCCTACGTGAAGCACCCCGCCGACATCCCCGACTACTTGAAGC
TGTCCTTCCCCGAGGGCTTCAAGTGGGAGCGCGTGATGAACTTCGAGGACGGCGGCGTGGTGACCGTGAC
CCAGGACTCCTCCCTGCAGGACGGCGAGTTCATCTACAAGGTGAAGCTGCGCGGCACCAACTTCCCCTCC
GACGGCCCCGTAATGCAGAAGAAGACCATGGGCTGGGAGGCCTCCACCGAGCGGATGTACCCCGAGGACG
GCGCCCTGAAGGGCGAGATCAAGATGAGGCTGAAGCTGAAGGACGGCGGCCACTACGACGCCGAGGTCAA
GACCACCTACATGGCCAAGAAGCCCGTGCAGCTGCCCGGCGCCTACAAGACCGACATCAAGCTGGACATC
ACCTCCCACAACGAGGACTACACCATCGTGGAACAGTACGAGCGCGCCGAGGGCCGCCACTCCACCGGAG
CCTAAGACTAGTAATTAAGTCTCAGCCACCGTTAACTGAACATGTCAAAACCTGTGGAGACTGTTGAGAT
TTGATGTTCTGAAAAGATAAAGCCTATAAATAAAATGTTGCCCAAATTTCCTGCCTGATGTTTTTCTTTG
TCTTTGCTACATGGCTTTGCTGCTCGGATCGGCTCACTCTGTGTATGCCACGTTCACTTTGTACTCTCCT
TCTCACGGTAGGTTTATTATTTTTAGATGTGCAGTTAGTTTCTGTGAAATAACACACCACACACTGATAT
TGTCTGTGCATTGACTTGGTGAGTGCACATTGTTTTTGATCTTGACATATTTATATTTGATTGATCAGGT
GAACTGTGTGAATCTAAAGTGCTCCATACAGATGTTCTGCATTGAAAATATTCTCATTTTATTAGTGGAA
GTGAGTGTATGCCACATCCAATCAATTTCAGCAAACACCCCAGTATGATTTAATGCAAAAAAATGAAGGT
ATCAAACACGCATTACTACTTTGCAGTTAAATATTTAACATTTATTCCAACACGAAAAAAAGCAGTAAAT
AACACTTTGACAAACACGTCAGGACATCTTATTTTTGTCACCCTCACAGGCAATTTAGTATAATATATTA
TATATATATATATATCATATAATAATATTCAGTATAATATATATATATATATCATATTATAATATTCAGT
ATAATATAAAACACAAACACATATATGTATAATATAATATAACATTTTTATTTATTGAGATGCCTCTATG
GACCGTGTTATAAGAAGTAAAGATCAGGAGAAGTAAACATGAAGTGTAATTATGAATACTGATGTTAAAT
TAAGCTATGATGAGTTTTCACTGTTAATTTACCATCTCAATTAAATGTTGATGCCTCCATGACCAAGTTA
AGCAGATGAGACTGAGACAACTGTAGAAGACAAGATGTTCACTTTGCTGAATATAGCTGGCTTGACAGTT
ATCTATGACTCTATAAATATATATATATTTTTTTTTTTATAAAATGATTTATTTATAACTATATATCCAT
TTCTCAGACAGGTGCTTCATATCCCTCACTCCCGTAGCTGTCCATGCTGGATCTGTCCCCGTTGTTTTTA
AAAAGCTAAATAAGTTATTAACATGACTGCATCCAGCGAGCCAAACCTGTCTGGTGTACAGCTACCAGAG
AAGCTTGAGATCCTAGTCACCGGCGGCATTCATCCATCCTTTTCATCCCTCAAATCTCTCATTCACGTCC
CCCTCCCCATCTGCACACTTTATCTCATTTTCCACCCTGCTGGAATCTGAGCACTTGTGCAGTTATCAGG
GCTCCTGTATTTAGGAGGCTCTGGGTGTCCATGTAGGGGACGAACAGAAACACTGCAGACCTTTATAGAA
GAACAAATGATAAGAGTCCTCATACATAAAGACTCCATTAGAAACGTCAGTGACCCAGGAGCCCAGACCA
ACAGCAAAGCAGACAGTGAAGGATCCACAGCCTGACTAACTCGACAAACCCCCCCAAACCTAAGGTGAGT
TGATCTTTAAGCTTTTTACATTTTCAGCTCGCATATATCAATTCGCGCGCATTGTCACACTAGCACCCAC
TAGCGGTCAGACTGCAGATTGCAGCACGAAACAGGAAGCTGACTCCACATGGTCACATGCTCACTGAAGT
GTTGACTTCCCTGACAGCTGTGCACTTTCTAAACCGGTTTTCTCATTCATTTACAGTTCAGCCGGAATTC
ACCTCGAGACCATGGCTCCAAAGAAGAAGCGTAAGGTAACCATGGTGAGCAAGGGCGAGGAGCTGTTCAC
CGGGGTGGTGCCCATCCTGGTCGAGCTGGACGGCGACGTAAACGGCCACAAGTTCAGCGTGTCCGGCGAG
GGCGAGGGCGATGCCACCTACGGCAAGCTGACCCTGAAGTTCATCTGCACCACCGGCAAGCTGCCCGTGC
CCTGGCCCACCCTCGTGACCACCCTGACCTACGGCGTGCAGTGCTTCAGCCGCTACCCCGACCACATGAA
GCAGCACGACTTCTTCAAGTCCGCCATGCCCGAAGGCTACGTCCAGGAGCGCACCATCTTCTTCAAGGAC
GACGGCAACTACAAGACCCGCGCCGAGGTGAAGTTCGAGGGCGACACCCTGGTGAACCGCATCGAGCTGA
AGGGCATCGACTTCAAGGAGGACGGCAACATCCTGGGGCACAAGCTGGAGTACAACTACAACAGCCACAA
CGTCTATATCATGGCCGACAAGCAGAAGAACGGCATCAAGGTGAACTTCAAGATCCGCCACAACATCGAG
GACGGCAGCGTGCAGCTCGCCGACCACTACCAGCAGAACACCCCCATCGGCGACGGCCCCGTGCTGCTGC
CCGACAACCACTACCTGAGCACCCAGTCCGCCCTGAGCAAAGACCCCAACGAGAAGCGCGATCACATGGT
CCTGCTGGAGTTCGTGACCGCCGCCGGGATCACTCTCGGCATGGACGAGCTGTACAAGTAAAGATCTGTG
CCTTCTAGTTGCCAGCCATCTGTTGTTTGCCCCTCCCCCGTGCCTTCCTTGACCCTGGAAGGTGCCACTC
CCACTGTCCTTTCCTAATAAAATGAGGAAATTGCATCGCATTGTCTGAGTAGGTGTCATTCTATTCTGGG
GGGTGGGGTGGGGCAGGACAGCAAGGGGGAGGATTGGGAAGACAATAGCAGGCATGCTGGGGATGCGGTG
GGCTCTATGGCTTCTGAGGCGGAAAGAACCAAAGGGCGAATTAATTCATTGATGAGTTTGGACAAACCAC
AACTAGAATGCAGTGAAAAAAATGCTTTATTTGTGAAATTTGTGATGCTATTGCTTTATTTGTAACCATT
ATAAGCTGCAATAAACAAGTTAACAACAACAATTGCATTCATTTTATGTTTCAGGTTCAGGGGGAGGTGT
GGGAGGTTTTTTAAAGCAAGTAAAACCTCTACAAATGTGGTCATTGATGAGTTTGGACAAACCACAACTA
GAATGCAGTGAAAAAAATGCTTTATTTGTGAAATTTGTGATGCTATTGCTTTATTTGTAACCATTATAAG
CTGCAATAAACAAGTTAACAACAACAATTGCATTCATTTTATGTTTCAGGTTCAGGGGGAGGTGTGGGAG
GTTTTTTAAAGCAAGTAAAACCTCTACAAATGTGGTCATTCAGATCAATTAACCCTCACCCGGGCTAGCG
ATGCATGGGAGCTCTGACGTACGTTGTCTAGCAAGGAAG
